Addgene plasmid #46372: pGAGmEos2-N1
Depositing lab: Suliana Manley. Depositing organization: Swiss Federal Institute of Technology (EPFL). Publication: Quantitative super-resolution imaging reveals protein stoichiometry and nanoscale morphology of assembling HIV-Gag virions. Gunzenhauser J, Olivier N, Pengo T, Manley S. Nano Lett. 2012 Sep 12;12(9):4705-10. doi: 10.1021/nl3021076. Epub 2012 Aug 27. PubMed 22906128.
Backbone
  Vector backbone: tdEos-N1
  Backbone manufacturer: Shroff, et al PNAS 2007 PMID: 18077327
  Backbone size w/o insert (bp): 4054
  Modifications to backbone: made by replacing EGFP with tdEos in EGFP-N1 (clonetech).
  Vector type: Mammalian Expression
  Selectable markers: Neomycin (select with G418)
Growth in bacteria
  Bacterial resistance: Kanamycin, 50 μg/mL
  Growth temperature: 37°C
  Growth strain: DH5alpha
  Copy number: High Copy
Gene/Insert
  Gene/Insert name: Gag (alt name: HIV assembly protein)
  Species: Human immunodeficiency virus 1
  Mutation: Rev independentHXB2 Gag sequence
  Promoter: CMV
  Tag / fusion protein: mEos2 (C terminal on backbone)
  Cloning method: Restriction Enzyme; 5′ cloning site XhoI (not destroyed); 3′ cloning site BamHI (not destroyed)
  Sequencing primers: 5′ CMV-F; 3′ SV40pA-R
Terms and licenses: Academic/Nonprofit Terms; Industry Terms: Not Available to Industry
Depositor comments: The plasmid encoding for Gag-tdEos was cloned as described [Manley et al, Nature Methods (2008)]. The HIV-1 assembly protein Gag (a Rev independentHXB2 Gag sequence) was excised from pGagEGFP2 (gift from Dr.Marilyn Resh, Memorial Sloan-Kettering Cancer Center, New York, NY, USA) and inserted into tdEos-N1 via XhoI/BamHI sites. Gag-mEos2, replacing the tdEos gene, was constructed by subcloning the BamHI/XbaI fragment from pmEos2-N1 (provided by G.Patterson [McKinney SA Nat. Methods]) into the plasmid encoding for Gag-tdEos after digestion with BamHI/XbaI.
How to cite: pGAGmEos2-N1 was a gift from Suliana Manley (Addgene plasmid # 46372 ; http://n2t.net/addgene:46372 ; RRID:Addgene_46372)
