[The description below was written by a language model from this plasmid's Addgene catalogue record and pLannotate feature annotations shown in this document.]
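Description:
pGAGmEos2-N1 is a mammalian expression plasmid of about 6.2 kb, built on the N1-type backbone in which EGFP of EGFP-N1 had earlier been replaced by tdEos. It is maintained in E. coli at high copy through a ColE1/pUC-type origin and also carries an f1 phage origin. A single NeoR/KanR (Tn5 aminoglycoside phosphotransferase) cassette serves both hosts. A bacterial bla-type promoter drives it for kanamycin selection, and the SV40 enhancer/early promoter with an HSV TK polyadenylation signal drives it for G418 selection of transfected mammalian cells. The small ble, bGH poly(A) and SV40 large T antigen fragments in the annotation are short partial matches rather than functional elements.

The payload is the HIV-1 structural polyprotein Gag, a Rev-independent version of the HXB2 isolate sequence, so it can be expressed without the viral Rev protein. Gag sits between the XhoI and BamHI sites downstream of the CMV immediate early enhancer and promoter. It is fused at its C terminus to mEos2, a monomeric green-to-red photoswitchable fluorescent protein, and the transcript ends at an SV40 polyadenylation signal. According to the depositor, the plasmid derives from an earlier Gag-tdEos construct whose tdEos gene was exchanged for mEos2 as a BamHI/XbaI fragment.

Gag drives virion assembly at the membrane, and the mEos2 tag can be photoconverted molecule by molecule. The construct is therefore suited to localization-based super-resolution microscopy, and the associated publication used it to study protein stoichiometry and nanoscale morphology of assembling HIV Gag particles.
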