Features (pLannotate 1.2.2; 15 found; start..end, strand, type, name):
     61..364     +  enhancer       CMV enhancer: human cytomegalovirus immediate early enhancer
    365..568     +  promoter       CMV promoter: human cytomegalovirus (CMV) immediate early promoter
    591..651     +  misc_feature   MCS (fragment): multiple cloning site
    690..2189    +  CDS            gag: GAG_HV1H2 - Experimental evidence at protein level: Swiss-Prot protein existence level 1. [p6-gag]: Plays a role in budding of the assembled particle by interacting with the host class E VPS proteins TSG101 and PDCD6IP/AIP1. From Human immunodeficiency virus type 1 group M subtype B (isolate HXB2) (HIV-1).
   2220..2900    +  CDS            mEos2: monomeric variant of green-to-red photoswitchable fluorescent protein EosFP (McKinney et al., 2009)
   2917..3000    +  CDS            large T antigen (fragment): large T antigen from SV40 (simian virus 40)
   3023..3144    +  polyA_signal   SV40 poly(A) signal: SV40 polyadenylation signal
   3178..3606    -  rep_origin     f1 ori (sequence partly withheld): f1 bacteriophage origin of replication; arrow indicates direction of (+) strand synthesis
   3633..3737    +  promoter       AmpR promoter: bla
   3739..4096    +  promoter       SV40 promoter: SV40 enhancer and early promoter
   4131..4925    +  CDS            NeoR/KanR: aminoglycoside phosphotransferase from Tn5; aph(3')-II (or nptII); confers resistance to neomycin, kanamycin, and G418 (Geneticin®)
   4946..5098    +  CDS            ble (fragment): BLE_KLEPN - Experimental evidence at protein level: Swiss-Prot protein existence level 1. Binding protein with a strong affinity to the bleomycin family of antibiotics. Binds to CL990; an antimitotic-antibiotic compound. From Klebsiella pneumoniae.
   5157..5204    +  polyA_signal   HSV TK poly(A) signal: herpes simplex virus thymidine kinase polyadenylation signal (Cole and Stacy, 1985)
   5295..5311    -  polyA_signal   bGH poly(A) signal (fragment): bovine growth hormone polyadenylation signal
   5533..6121    +  rep_origin     ori: high-copy-number ColE1/pMB1/pBR322/pUC origin of replication
>Addgene plasmid #46372 | pGAGmEos2-N1 | depositor full sequence | sequence record 65368 | pGAGmEos2-N1 sequence 6235 bps
TAGTTATTAATAGTAATCAATTACGGGGTCATTAGTTCATAGCCCATATATGGAGTTCCGCGTTACATAA
CTTACGGTAAATGGCCCGCCTGGCTGACCGCCCAACGACCCCCGCCCATTGACGTCAATAATGACGTATG
TTCCCATAGTAACGCCAATAGGGACTTTCCATTGACGTCAATGGGTGGAGTATTTACGGTAAACTGCCCA
CTTGGCAGTACATCAAGTGTATCATATGCCAAGTACGCCCCCTATTGACGTCAATGACGGTAAATGGCCC
GCCTGGCATTATGCCCAGTACATGACCTTATGGGACTTTCCTACTTGGCAGTACATCTACGTATTAGTCA
TCGCTATTACCATGGTGATGCGGTTTTGGCAGTACATCAATGGGCGTGGATAGCGGTTTGACTCACGGGG
ATTTCCAAGTCTCCACCCCATTGACGTCAATGGGAGTTTGTTTTGGCACCAAAATCAACGGGACTTTCCA
AAATGTCGTAACAACTCCGCCCCATTGACGCAAATGGGCGGTAGGCGTGTACGGTGGGAGGTCTATATAA
GCAGAGCTGGTTTAGTGAACCGTCAGATCCGCTAGCGCTACCGGACTCAGATCTCGAGCTCAAGCTTCGA
ATTCTGCAGTCGACGGTACCGGACCGATCCAGCCTCCGCGGGCGCGCGTCGACAGAGAGATGGGTGCGAG
AGCGTCAGTATTAAGCGGGGGAGAATTAGATCGATGGGAAAAAATTCGGTTAAGGCCAGGGGGAAAGAAG
AAGTACAAGCTAAAGCACATCGTATGGGCAAGCAGGGAGCTAGAACGATTCGCAGTTAATCCTGGCCTGT
TAGAAACATCAGAAGGCTGTAGACAAATACTGGGACAGCTACAACCATCCCTTCAGACAGGATCAGAGGA
GCTTCGATCACTATACAACACAGTAGCAACCCTCTATTGTGTGCACCAGCGGATCGAGATCAAGGACACC
AAGGAAGCTTTAGACAAGATAGAGGAAGAGCAAAACAAGTCCAAGAAGAAGGCCCAGCAGGCAGCAGCTG
ACACAGGACACAGCAATCAGGTCAGCCAAAATTACCCTATAGTGCAGAACATCCAGGGGCAAATGGTACA
TCAGGCCATATCACCTAGAACTTTAAATGCATGGGTAAAAGTAGTAGAAGAGAAGGCTTTCAGCCCAGAA
GTGATACCCATGTTTTCAGCATTATCAGAAGGAGCCACCCCACAGGACCTGAACACGATGTTGAACACCG
TGGGGGGACATCAAGCAGCCATGCAAATGTTAAAAGAGACCATCAATGAGGAAGCTGCAGAATGGGATAG
AGTGCATCCAGTGCATGCAGGGCCTATTGCACCAGGCCAGATAAGAGAACCAAGGGGAAGTGACATAGCA
GGAACTACTAGTACCCTTCAGGAACAAATAGGATGGATGACAAATAATCCACCTATCCCAGTAGGAGAGA
TCTACAAGAGGTGGATAATCCTGGGATTGAACAAGATCGTGAGGATGTATAGCCCTACCAGCATTCTGGA
CATAAGACAAGGACCAAAAGAACCCTTTAGAGACTATGTAGACCGGTTCTATAAAACTCTAAGAGCTGAG
CAAGCTTCACAGGAGGTAAAAAATTGGATGACAGAAACCTTGTTGGTCCAAAATGCGAACCCAGATTGTA
AGACCATCCTGAAGGCTCTCGGCCCAGCGGCTACACTAGAAGAAATGATGACAGCATGTCAGGGAGTAGG
AGGACCCGGCCATAAGGCAAGAGTTTTGGCTGAAGCAATGAGCCAAGTAACAAATTCAGCTACCATAATG
ATGCAGAGAGGCAATTTTAGGAACCAAAGAAAGATTGTTAAGTGTTTCAATTGTGGCAAAGAAGGGCACA
CAGCCAGAAATTGCAGGGCCCCTAGGAAAAAGGGCTGTTGGAAATGTGGAAAGGAAGGACACCAAATGAA
AGATTGTACTGAGAGACAGGCTAATTTTTTAGGGAAGATCTGGCCTTCCTACAAGGGAAGGCCAGGGAAT
TTTCTTCAGAGCAGACCAGAGCCAACAGCCCCACCAGAAGAGAGCTTCAGGTCTGGGGTAGAGACAACAA
CTCCCCCTCAGAAGCAGGAGCCGATAGACAAGGAACTGTATCCTTTAACTTCCCTCAGATCACTCTTTGG
CAACGACCCCTCGTCACAAAACAGAAACGGGGATCCACCGGTCGCCACCATGAGTGCGATTAAGCCAGAC
ATGAAGATCAAACTCCGTATGGAAGGCAACGTAAACGGGCACCACTTTGTGATCGACGGAGATGGTACAG
GCAAGCCTTTTGAGGGAAAACAGAGTATGGATCTTGAAGTCAAAGAGGGCGGACCTCTGCCTTTTGCCTT
TGATATCCTGACCACTGCATTCCATTACGGCAACAGGGTATTCGCCAAATATCCAGACAACATACAAGAC
TATTTTAAGCAGTCGTTTCCTAAGGGGTATTCGTGGGAACGAAGCTTGACTTTCGAAGACGGGGGCATTT
GCATTGCCAGAAACGACATAACAATGGAAGGGGACACTTTCTATAATAAAGTTCGATTTTATGGTACCAA
CTTTCCCGCCAATGGTCCAGTTATGCAGAAGAAGACGCTGAAATGGGAGCCCTCCACTGAGAAAATGTAT
GTGCGTGATGGAGTGCTGACGGGTGATATTCATATGGCTTTGTTGCTTGAAGGAAATGCCCATTACCGAT
GTGACTTCAGAACTACTTACAAAGCTAAGGAGAAGGGTGTCAAGTTACCAGGCTACCACTTTGTGGACCA
CTGCATTGAGATTTTAAGCCATGACAAAGATTACAACAAGGTTAAGCTGTATGAGCATGCTGTTGCTCAT
TCTGGATTGCCTGACAATGCCAGACGATAAAGCGGCCGCGACTCTAGATCATAATCAGCCATACCACATT
TGTAGAGGTTTTACTTGCTTTAAAAAACCTCCCACACCTCCCCCTGAACCTGAAACATAAAATGAATGCA
ATTGTTGTTGTTAACTTGTTTATTGCAGCTTATAATGGTTACAAATAAAGCAATAGCATCACAAATTTCA
CAAATAAAGCATTTTTTTCACTGCATTCTAGTTGTGGTTTGTCCAAACTCATCAATGTATCTTAAGGCGT
AAATTGTAAGCGTTAATATTTTGTTAAAATTCGCGTTAAATTTTTGTTAAATCAGCTCATTTTTTAACCA
ATAGGCCGAAATCGGCAAAATCCCTTATAAATCAAAAGAATAGACCGAGATAGGGT
[37 nt withheld, positions 3277-3313]
AAAGAACGTGGACTCCAACGTCAAAGG
[49 nt withheld, positions 3341-3389]
T
[91 nt withheld, positions 3391-3481]
G
[124 nt withheld, positions 3483-3606]
CAGGTGGCACTTTTCGGGGAAATGTGCGCGGAACCCCTATTTGTTTATTTTTCTAAATACATTCAAATAT
GTATCCGCTCATGAGACAATAACCCTGATAAATGCTTCAATAATATTGAAAAAGGAAGAGTCCTGAGGCG
GAAAGAACCAGCTGTGGAATGTGTGTCAGTTAGGGTGTGGAAAGTCCCCAGGCTCCCCAGCAGGCAGAAG
TATGCAAAGCATGCATCTCAATTAGTCAGCAACCAGGTGTGGAAAGTCCCCAGGCTCCCCAGCAGGCAGA
AGTATGCAAAGCATGCATCTCAATTAGTCAGCAACCATAGTCCCGCCCCTAACTCCGCCCATCCCGCCCC
TAACTCCGCCCAGTTCCGCCCATTCTCCGCCCCATGGCTGACTAATTTTTTTTATTTATGCAGAGGCCGA
GGCCGCCTCGGCCTCTGAGCTATTCCAGAAGTAGTGAGGAGGCTTTTTTGGAGGCCTAGGCTTTTGCAAA
GATCGATCAAGAGACAGGATGAGGATCGTTTCGCATGATTGAACAAGATGGATTGCACGCAGGTTCTCCG
GCCGCTTGGGTGGAGAGGCTATTCGGCTATGACTGGGCACAACAGACAATCGGCTGCTCTGATGCCGCCG
TGTTCCGGCTGTCAGCGCAGGGGCGCCCGGTTCTTTTTGTCAAGACCGACCTGTCCGGTGCCCTGAATGA
ACTGCAAGACGAGGCAGCGCGGCTATCGTGGCTGGCCACGACGGGCGTTCCTTGCGCAGCTGTGCTCGAC
GTTGTCACTGAAGCGGGAAGGGACTGGCTGCTATTGGGCGAAGTGCCGGGGCAGGATCTCCTGTCATCTC
ACCTTGCTCCTGCCGAGAAAGTATCCATCATGGCTGATGCAATGCGGCGGCTGCATACGCTTGATCCGGC
TACCTGCCCATTCGACCACCAAGCGAAACATCGCATCGAGCGAGCACGTACTCGGATGGAAGCCGGTCTT
GTCGATCAGGATGATCTGGACGAAGAGCATCAGGGGCTCGCGCCAGCCGAACTGTTCGCCAGGCTCAAGG
CGAGCATGCCCGACGGCGAGGATCTCGTCGTGACCCATGGCGATGCCTGCTTGCCGAATATCATGGTGGA
AAATGGCCGCTTTTCTGGATTCATCGACTGTGGCCGGCTGGGTGTGGCGGACCGCTATCAGGACATAGCG
TTGGCTACCCGTGATATTGCTGAAGAGCTTGGCGGCGAATGGGCTGACCGCTTCCTCGTGCTTTACGGTA
TCGCCGCTCCCGATTCGCAGCGCATCGCCTTCTATCGCCTTCTTGACGAGTTCTTCTGAGCGGGACTCTG
GGGTTCGAAATGACCGACCAAGCGACGCCCAACCTGCCATCACGAGATTTCGATTCCACCGCCGCCTTCT
ATGAAAGGTTGGGCTTCGGAATCGTTTTCCGGGACGCCGGCTGGATGATCCTCCAGCGCGGGGATCTCAT
GCTGGAGTTCTTCGCCCACCCTAGGGGGAGGCTAACTGAAACACGGAAGGAGACAATACCGGAAGGAACC
CGCGCTATGACGGCAATAAAAAGACAGAATAAAACGCACGGTGTTGGGTCGTTTGTTCATAAACGCGGGG
TTCGGTCCCAGGGCTGGCACTCTGTCGATACCCCACCGAGACCCCATTGGGGCCAATACGCCCGCGTTTC
TTCCTTTTCCCCACCCCACCCCCCAAGTTCGGGTGAAGGCCCAGGGCTCGCAGCCAACGTCGGGGCGGCA
GGCCCTGCCATAGCCTCAGGTTACTCATATATACTTTAGATTGATTTAAAACTTCATTTTTAATTTAAAA
GGATCTAGGTGAAGATCCTTTTTGATAATCTCATGACCAAAATCCCTTAACGTGAGTTTTCGTTCCACTG
AGCGTCAGACCCCGTAGAAAAGATCAAAGGATCTTCTTGAGATCCTTTTTTTCTGCGCGTAATCTGCTGC
TTGCAAACAAAAAAACCACCGCTACCAGCGGTGGTTTGTTTGCCGGATCAAGAGCTACCAACTCTTTTTC
CGAAGGTAACTGGCTTCAGCAGAGCGCAGATACCAAATACTGTCCTTCTAGTGTAGCCGTAGTTAGGCCA
CCACTTCAAGAACTCTGTAGCACCGCCTACATACCTCGCTCTGCTAATCCTGTTACCAGTGGCTGCTGCC
AGTGGCGATAAGTCGTGTCTTACCGGGTTGGACTCAAGACGATAGTTACCGGATAAGGCGCAGCGGTCGG
GCTGAACGGGGGGTTCGTGCACACAGCCCAGCTTGGAGCGAACGACCTACACCGAACTGAGATACCTACA
GCGTGAGCTATGAGAAAGCGCCACGCTTCCCGAAGGGAGAAAGGCGGACAGGTATCCGGTAAGCGGCAGG
GTCGGAACAGGAGAGCGCACGAGGGAGCTTCCAGGGGGAAACGCCTGGTATCTTTATAGTCCTGTCGGGT
TTCGCCACCTCTGACTTGAGCGTCGATTTTTGTGATGCTCGTCAGGGGGGCGGAGCCTATGGAAAAACGC
CAGCAACGCGGCCTTTTTACGGTTCCTGGCCTTTTGCTGGCCTTTTGCTCACATGTTCTTTCCTGCGTTA
TCCCCTGATTCTGTGGATAACCGTATTACCGCCATGCAT
