>Addgene plasmid #46372 | pGAGmEos2-N1 | addgene partial sequence | sequence record 66382 | Gag-HIV-Fwd 5'-GGCAAGAGTTTTGGCTGAAG-3'
ATTCAGCTACCATAATGATGCAGAGAGGCAATTTTAGGAACCAAAGAAAGATTGTTAAGTGTTTCAATTG
TGGCAAAGAAGGGCACACAGCCAGAAATTGCAGGGCCCCTAGGAAAAAGGGCTGTTGGAAATGTGGAAAG
GAAGGACACCAAATGAAAGATTGTACTGAGAGACAGGCTAATTTTTTAGGGAAGATCTGGCCTTCCTACA
AGGGAAGGCCAGGGAATTTTCTTCAGAGCAGACCAGAGCCAACAGCCCCACCAGAAGAGAGCTTCAGGTC
TGGGGTAGAGACAACAACTCCCCCTCAGAAGCAGGAGCCGATAGACAAGGAACTGTATCCTTTAACTTCC
CTCAGATCACTCTTTGGCAACGACCCCTCGTCACAAAACAGAAACGGGGATCCACCGGTCGCCACCATGA
GTGCGATTAAGCCAGACATGAAGATCAAACTCCGTATGGAAGGCAACGTAAACGGGCACCACTTTGTGAT
CGACGGAGATGGTACAGGCAAGCCTTTTGAGGGAAAACAGAGTATGGATCTTGAAGTCAAAGAGGGCGGA
CCTCTGCCTTTTGCCTTTGATATCCTGACCACTGCATTCCATTACGGCAACAGGGTATTCGCCAAATATC
CAGACAACATACAAGACTATTTTAAGCAGTCGTTTCCTAAGGGGTATTCGTGGGAACGAAGCTTGACTTT
CGAAGACGGGGGCATTTGCATTGCCAGAAACGACATAACAATGGAAGGGGACACTTTCTATAATAAAGTT
CGATTTTATGGTACCAACTTTCCCGCCAATGGTCCAGTTATGCAGAAGAAGACGCTGAAATGGGAGCCCT
CCACTGAGAAAATGTATGTGCGTGATGGAGTGCTGACGGGTGATATTCATATGGCTTTGTTGCTTGAAGG
AAATGCCCATTACCGATGTGACTTCAGAACTACTT
