>Addgene plasmid #46372 | pGAGmEos2-N1 | addgene partial sequence | sequence record 66383 | CMV-F 5'-CGCAAATGGGCGGTAGGCGTG-3'
AGCAGAGCTGGTTTAGTGAACCGTCAGATCCGCTAGCGCTACCGGACTCAGATCTCGAGCTCAAGCTTCG
AATTCTGCAGTCGACGGTACCGGACCGATCCAGCCTCCGCGGGCGCGCGTCGACAGAGAGATGGGTGCGA
GAGCGTCAGTATTAAGCGGGGGAGAATTAGATCGATGGGAAAAAATTCGGTTAAGGCCAGGGGGAAAGAA
GAAGTACAAGCTAAAGCACATCGTATGGGCAAGCAGGGAGCTAGAACGATTCGCAGTTAATCCTGGCCTG
TTAGAAACATCAGAAGGCTGTAGACAAATACTGGGACAGCTACAACCATCCCTTCAGACAGGATCAGAGG
AGCTTCGATCACTATACAACACAGTAGCAACCCTCTATTGTGTGCACCAGCGGATCGAGATCAAGGACAC
CAAGGAAGCTTTAGACAAGATAGAGGAAGAGCAAAACAAGTCCAAGAAGAAGGCCCAGCAGGCAGCAGCT
GACACAGGACACAGCAATCAGGTCAGCCAAAATTACCCTATAGTGCAGAACATCCAGGGGCAAATGGTAC
ATCAGGCCATATCACCTAGAACTTTAAATGCATGGGTAAAAGTAGTAGAAGAGAAGGCTTTCAGCCCAGA
AGTGATACCCATGTTTTCAGCATTATCAGAAGGAGCCACCCCACAGGACCTGAACACGATGTTGAACACC
GTGGGGGGACATCAAGCAGCCATGCAAATGTTAAAAGAGACCATCAATGAGGAAGCTGCAGAATGGGATA
GAGTGCATCCAGTGCATGCAGGGCCTATTGCACCAGGCCAGATGAGAGAACCAAGGGGAAGTGACATAGC
AGGAACTACTAGTACCCTTCAGGAACAAATAGGATGGATGACAAATAATCCACCTATCCCAGTAGGAGAG
ATCTACAAGAGGTGGATAATCCTGGGATTGAACAAGATCGTGAGGATGTATAGCCCTACCAGCATTCTGG
ACATAAGACAAGGACCAAAAGAACCCTTT
