>Addgene plasmid #46372 | pGAGmEos2-N1 | addgene partial sequence | sequence record 66386 | SV40pA-R 5'-GAAATTTGTGATGCTATTGC-3'
AGCTGCAATAAACAAGTTAACAACAACAATTGCATTCATTTTATGTTTCAGGTTCAGGGGGAGGTGTGGG
AGGTTTTTTAAAGCAAGTAAAACCTCTACAAATGTGGTATGGCTGATTATGATCTAGAGTCGCGGCCGCT
TTATCGTCTGGCATTGTCAGGCAATCCAGAATGAGCAACAGCATGCTCATACAGCTTAACCTTGTTGTAA
TCTTTGTCATGGCTTAAAATCTCAATGCAGTGGTCCACAAAGTGGTAGCCTGGTAACTTGACACCCTTCT
CCTTAGCTTTGTAAGTAGTTCTGAAGTCACATCGGTAATGGGCATTTCCTTCAAGCAACAAAGCCATATG
AATATCACCCGTCAGCACTCCATCACGCACATACATTTTCTCAGTGGAGGGCTCCCATTTCAGCGTCTTC
TTCTGCATAACTGGACCATTGGCGGGAAAGTTGGTACCATAAAATCGAACTTTATTATAGAAAGTGTCCC
CTTCCATTGTTATGTCGTTTCTGGCAATGCAAATGCCCCCGTCTTCGAAAGTCAAGCTTCGTTCCCACGA
ATACCCCTTAGGAAACGACTGCTTAAAATAGTCTTGTATGTTGTCTGGATATTTGGCGAATACCCTGTTG
CCGTAATGGAATGCAGTGGTCAGGATATCAAAGGCAAAAGGCAGAGGTCCGCCCTCTTTGACTTCAAGAT
CCATACTCTGTTTTCCCTCAAAAGGCTTGCCTGTACCATCTCCGTCGATCACAAAGTGGTGCCCGTTTAC
GTTGCCTTCCATACGGAGTTTGATCTTCATGTCTGGCTTAATCGCACTCATGGTGGCGACCGGTGGATCC
CCGTTTCTGTTTTGTGACGAGGGGTCGTTGCCAAAGAGTGATCTGAGGGAAGTTAAAGGATACAGTTCCT
TGTCTATCGGCTCC
